>Addgene plasmid #22335 | pCI-MOR25-1 | depositor full sequence | sequence record 10245 | Author sequence
TCAATATTGGCCATTAGCCATATTATTCATTGGTTATATAGCATAAATCAATATTGGCTATTGGCCATTG
CATACGTTGTATCTATATCATAATATGTACATTTATATTGGCTCATGTCCAATATGACCGCCATGTTGGC
ATTGATTATTGACTAGTTATTAATAGTAATCAATTACGGGGTCATTAGTTCATAGCCCATATATGGAGTT
CCGCGTTACATAACTTACGGTAAATGGCCCGCCTGGCTGACCGCCCAACGACCCCCGCCCATTGACGTCA
ATAATGACGTATGTTCCCATAGTAACGCCAATAGGGACTTTCCATTGACGTCAATGGGTGGAGTATTTAC
GGTAAACTGCCCACTTGGCAGTACATCAAGTGTATCATATGCCAAGTCCGCCCCCTATTGACGTCAATGA
CGGTAAATGGCCCGCCTGGCATTATGCCCAGTACATGACCTTACGGGACTTTCCTACTTGGCAGTACATC
TACGTATTAGTCATCGCTATTACCATGGTGATGCGGTTTTGGCAGTACACCAATGGGCGTGGATAGCGGT
TTGACTCACGGGGATTTCCAAGTCTCCACCCCATTGACGTCAATGGGAGTTTGTTTTGGCACCAAAATCA
ACGGGACTTTCCAAAATGTCGTAATAACCCCGCCCCGTTGACGCAAATGGGCGGTAGGCGTGTACGGTGG
GAGGTCTATATAAGCAGAGCTCGTTTAGTGAACCGTCAGATCACTAGAAGCTTTATTGCGGTAGTTTATC
ACAGTTAAATTGCTAACGCAGTCAGTGCTTCTGACACAACAGTCTCGAACTTAAGCTGCAGAAGTTGGTC
GTGAGGCACTGGGCAGGTAAGTATCAAGGTTACAAGACAGGTTTAAGGAGACCAATAGAAACTGGGCTTG
TCGAGACAGAGAAGACTCTTGCGTTTCTGATAGGCACCTATTGGTCTTACTGACATCCACTTTGCCTTTC
TCTCCACAGGTGTCCACTCCCAGTTCAATTACAGCTCTTAAGGCTAGAGTACTTAATACGACTCACTATA
GGCTAGCATGAATGGCACAGAAGGCCCTAACTTCTACGTGCCCTTCTCCAATGCGACGGGTGTGGTACGC
GAATTCACGCGTATGTCCACTTTTCATAATGTATGTTCAGTACCCAGCTCTTTGTGGCTCACCGGCATCC
CAGGACTGGAGACCTTGCACATATGGCTCTCCATTCCCTTTGGCTCCATGTACCTGGTGGCTGTGGTGGG
GAACATCACCATCCTAGCTGTGGTAAGGGTAGAGCGCAGCCTGCACCAGCCCATGTACTTCTTTCTGTGC
ATGCTGGCTGTCATTGACCTGGTTCTGTCTACTTCTACTATGCCCAAACTTCTGGCGATTTTCTGGTTTG
GTGCTGGCCACATTGGCCTGGATGCCTGCTTATGCCAAATGTTTCTTATCCATTGCTTTGCTACTGTTGA
GTCGGGCATTTTCCTTGCCATGGCTTTTGACCGCTATGTAGCCATCTGCAATCCACTGCGTCACAGCATG
GTGCTCACTCACACATTGGTGGGTCGTTTGGGGCTGGCTGCCGTCCTCAGAGGAGTTCTTTACATTGGAC
CCCTACCACTTATGATCCGCCTGCGGTTGCCTCTTTACAAAACCCGAGTCATCTCCCATTCCTACTGTGA
GCACATGGCTGTGGTTGCCTTGACCTGTGGTGACAGCAGAGTTAACAATGTCTATGGCTTGAGCATTGGC
TTTCTGGTGTTGATCCTGGATTCAGCGGCCATTGCTGCCTCCTATGTGATGATTTTCAGGGCTGTGATGG
GGCTGGCCACTCCCGAGGCTAGACTTAAAGCTCTGGGGACATGTGGGTCTCATATCTGCGCCATTCTGAT
TTTCTATGTTCCCATTGCTGTTTCTTCTCTTATTCACCGGTTTGGTCACCAGGTTCCTCCTCCAATCCAC
ACTCTGCTGGCCAACTTCTATCTCCTCATTCCCCCTATCCTCAATCCCATTGTCTATGCTGTTCGTACCA
AGCAGATCCGGGACAGGCTTCTTCAGATCCTAAAGACAGGAACCAAGATCAGATGAGCGGCCGCTTCGAG
CAGACATGATAAGATACATTGATGAGTTTGGACAAACCACAACTAGAATGCAGTGAAAAAAATGCTTTAT
TTGTGAAATTTGTGATGCTATTGCTTTATTTGTAACCATTATAAGCTGCAATAAACAAGTTAACAACAAC
AATTGCATTCATTTTATGTTTCAGGTTCAGGGGGAGATGTGGGAGGTTTTTTAAAGCAAGTAAAACCTCT
ACAAATGTGGTAAAATCGATAAGGATCCGGGCTGGCGTAATAGCGAAGAGGCCCGCACCGATCGCCCTTC
CCAACAGTTGCGCAGCCTGAATGGCGAATGG
[124 nt withheld, positions 2412-2535]
C
[91 nt withheld, positions 2537-2627]
A
[49 nt withheld, positions 2629-2677]
CCTTTGACGTTGGAGTCCACGTTCTTT
[37 nt withheld, positions 2705-2741]
ACCCTATCTCGGTCTATTCTTTTGATTTATAAGGGATTTTGCCGATTTCGGCCTATTGGTTAAAAAATGA
GCTGATTTAACAAAAATTTAACGCGAATTTTAACAAAATATTAACGCTTACAATTTCCTGATGCGGTATT
TTCTCCTTACGCATCTGTGCGGTATTTCACACCGCATATGGTGCACTCTCAGTACAATCTGCTCTGATGC
CGCATAGTTAAGCCAGCCCCGACACCCGCCAACACCCGCTGACGCGCCCTGACGGGCTTGTCTGCTCCCG
GCATCCGCTTACAGACAAGCTGTGACCGTCTCCGGGAGCTGCATGTGTCAGAGGTTTTCACCGTCATCAC
CGAAACGCGCGAGACGAAAGGGCCTCGTGATACGCCTATTTTTATAGGTTAATGTCATGATAATAATGGT
TTCTTAGACGTCAGGTGGCACTTTTCGGGGAAATGTGCGCGGAACCCCTATTTGTTTATTTTTCTAAATA
CATTCAAATATGTATCCGCTCATGAGACAATAACCCTGATAAATGCTTCAATAATATTGAAAAAGGAAGA
GTATGAGTATTCAACATTTCCGTGTCGCCCTTATTCCCTTTTTTGCGGCATTTTGCCTTCCTGTTTTTGC
TCACCCAGAAACGCTGGTGAAAGTAAAAGATGCTGAAGATCAGTTGGGTGCACGAGTGGGTTACATCGAA
CTGGATCTCAACAGCGGTAAGATCCTTGAGAGTTTTCGCCCCGAAGAACGTTTTCCAATGATGAGCACTT
TTAAAGTTCTGCTATGTGGCGCGGTATTATCCCGTATTGACGCCGGGCAAGAGCAACTCGGTCGCCGCAT
ACACTATTCTCAGAATGACTTGGTTGAGTACTCACCAGTCACAGAAAAGCATCTTACGGATGGCATGACA
GTAAGAGAATTATGCAGTGCTGCCATAACCATGAGTGATAACACTGCGGCCAACTTACTTCTGACAACGA
TCGGAGGACCGAAGGAGCTAACCGCTTTTTTGCACAACATGGGGGATCATGTAACTCGCCTTGATCGTTG
GGAACCGGAGCTGAATGAAGCCATACCAAACGACGAGCGTGACACCACGATGCCTGTAGCAATGGCAACA
ACGTTGCGCAAACTATTAACTGGCGAACTACTTACTCTAGCTTCCCGGCAACAATTAATAGACTGGATGG
AGGCGGATAAAGTTGCAGGACCACTTCTGCGCTCGGCCCTTCCGGCTGGCTGGTTTATTGCTGATAAATC
TGGAGCCGGTGAGCGTGGGTCTCGCGGTATCATTGCAGCACTGGGGCCAGATGGTAAGCCCTCCCGTATC
GTAGTTATCTACACGACGGGGAGTCAGGCAACTATGGATGAACGAAATAGACAGATCGCTGAGATAGGTG
CCTCACTGATTAAGCATTGGTAACTGTCAGACCAAGTTTACTCATATATACTTTAGATTGATTTAAAACT
TCATTTTTAATTTAAAAGGATCTAGGTGAAGATCCTTTTTGATAATCTCATGACCAAAATCCCTTAACGT
GAGTTTTCGTTCCACTGAGCGTCAGACCCCGTAGAAAAGATCAAAGGATCTTCTTGAGATCCTTTTTTTC
TGCGCGTAATCTGCTGCTTGCAAACAAAAAAACCACCGCTACCAGCGGTGGTTTGTTTGCCGGATCAAGA
GCTACCAACTCTTTTTCCGAAGGTAACTGGCTTCAGCAGAGCGCAGATACCAAATACTGTTCTTCTAGTG
TAGCCGTAGTTAGGCCACCACTTCAAGAACTCTGTAGCACCGCCTACATACCTCGCTCTGCTAATCCTGT
TACCAGTGGCTGCTGCCAGTGGCGATAAGTCGTGTCTTACCGGGTTGGACTCAAGACGATAGTTACCGGA
TAAGGCGCAGCGGTCGGGCTGAACGGGGGGTTCGTGCACACAGCCCAGCTTGGAGCGAACGACCTACACC
GAACTGAGATACCTACAGCGTGAGCTATGAGAAAGCGCCACGCTTCCCGAAGGGAGAAAGGCGGACAGGT
ATCCGGTAAGCGGCAGGGTCGGAACAGGAGAGCGCACGAGGGAGCTTCCAGGGGGAAACGCCTGGTATCT
TTATAGTCCTGTCGGGTTTCGCCACCTCTGACTTGAGCGTCGATTTTTGTGATGCTCGTCAGGGGGGCGG
AGCCTATGGAAAAACGCCAGCAACGCGGCCTTTTTACGGTTCCTGGCCTTTTGCTGGCCTTTTGCTCACA
TGGCTCGACAGATCT
Features (pLannotate 1.2.2; 14 found; start..end, strand, type, name):
    140..517     +  enhancer       CMV enhancer: human cytomegalovirus immediate early enhancer
    519..718     +  promoter       CMV promoter: human cytomegalovirus (CMV) immediate early promoter
    857..989     +  intron         chimeric intron: chimera between introns from human β-globin and immunoglobulin heavy chain genes
   1034..1052    +  promoter       T7 promoter: promoter for bacteriophage T7 RNA polymerase
   1178..2074    +  CDS            OR51E1 (fragment): O51E1_HUMAN - Also known as GPR164, OR51E1P, OR52A3P, POGR, PSGR2. Experimental evidence at protein level: Swiss-Prot protein existence level 1. Odorant receptor. From Homo sapiens (Human).
   2110..2231    -  polyA_signal   SV40 poly(A) signal: SV40 polyadenylation signal
   2254..2322    -  CDS            large T antigen (fragment): large T antigen from SV40 (simian virus 40)
   2341..2408    +  CDS            lacZα (fragment): LacZα fragment of β-galactosidase; lacZ fragment
   2412..2840    +  rep_origin     f1 ori (sequence partly withheld): f1 bacteriophage origin of replication; arrow indicates direction of (+) strand synthesis
   2868..2967    -  misc_feature   bom (fragment): basis of mobility region from pBR322
   3069..3104    -  CDS            rop (fragment): Rop protein, which maintains plasmids at low copy number; rop
   3199..3303    +  promoter       AmpR promoter: bla
   3304..4164    +  CDS            AmpR: β-lactamase; bla; confers resistance to ampicillin, carbenicillin, and related antibiotics
   4335..4923    +  rep_origin     ori: high-copy-number ColE1/pMB1/pBR322/pUC origin of replication
