[The description below was written by a language model from this plasmid's Addgene catalogue record and pLannotate feature annotations shown in this document.]
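Description:
pCI-MOR25-1 is a mammalian expression plasmid built on the Promega pCI backbone, carrying the mouse olfactory receptor MOR25-1 (Olfr554) as a roughly 950 bp insert cloned between NheI and NotI sites, both of which were retained. The full construct is about 5 kb. It is propagated in E. coli through a high-copy ColE1/pUC-type origin and selected with ampicillin via the β-lactamase gene. An f1 origin is also present, which allows single-stranded DNA production. No mammalian selection marker is annotated, so the plasmid is suited to transient transfection.

Expression is driven by the human cytomegalovirus immediate-early enhancer and promoter, followed by the chimeric β-globin/immunoglobulin intron that characterises pCI and generally improves transcript processing and expression levels. A T7 promoter sits just upstream of the insert and serves as a sequencing primer site and for in vitro transcription. An SV40 polyadenylation signal terminates the transcript. The receptor carries an N-terminal Rho tag, a short sequence from the rhodopsin amino terminus commonly added to odorant receptors to promote cell-surface expression in heterologous cells and to permit surface detection. The automated annotation labels the coding region as a fragment of human OR51E1. This most likely reflects homology matching to a related odorant receptor rather than the actual identity of the insert, which the catalogue records as mouse. The Rho tag itself is not annotated separately.

The associated publication concerns odor coding across a mammalian receptor repertoire, which suggests the plasmid is one of a panel of receptor clones expressed in cultured cells to test odorant responses.
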