Addgene plasmid #22335: pCI-MOR25-1
Depositing lab: Hiroaki Matsunami. Depositing organization: Duke University. Publication: Odor coding by a Mammalian receptor repertoire. Saito H, Chi Q, Zhuang H, Matsunami H, Mainland JD. Sci Signal. 2009 . 2(60):ra9. 10.1126/scisignal.2000016 PubMed 19261596.
Backbone
  Vector backbone: pCI
  Backbone manufacturer: Promega
  Backbone size w/o insert (bp): 4006
  Vector type: Mammalian Expression
Growth in bacteria
  Bacterial resistance: Ampicillin, 100 μg/mL
  Growth temperature: 37°C
  Growth strain: DH5alpha
  Copy number: Unknown
Gene/Insert
  Gene/Insert name: MOR25-1 (alt name: Mus musculus olfactory receptor 554)
  Species: M. musculus (mouse)
  Insert size (bp): 954
  GenBank ID: NM_146325
  Entrez Gene: Olfr554 (a.k.a. MOR25-1)
  Tag / fusion protein: Rho (N terminal on insert)
  Cloning method: Restriction Enzyme; 5′ cloning site NheI (not destroyed); 3′ cloning site NotI (not destroyed)
  Sequencing primers: 5′ T7; 3′ EBV-rev
Terms and licenses: Academic/Nonprofit Terms; Industry Terms: Not Available to Industry
How to cite: pCI-MOR25-1 was a gift from Hiroaki Matsunami (Addgene plasmid # 22335 ; http://n2t.net/addgene:22335 ; RRID:Addgene_22335)
