>Addgene plasmid #22335 | pCI-MOR25-1 | addgene partial sequence | sequence record 28168 | 22335 with T7
CCTAACTTCTACGTGCCCTTCTCCAATGCGACGGGTGTGGTACGCGAATTCACGCGTATGTCCACTTTTC
ATAATGTATGTTCAGTACCCAGCTCTTTGTGGCTCACCGGCATCCCAGGACTGGAGACCTTGCACATATG
GCTCTCCATTCCCTTTGGCTCCATGTACCTGGTGGCTGTGGTGGGGAACATCACCATCCTAGCTGTGGTA
AGGGTAGAGCGCAGCCTGCACCAGCCCATGTACTTCTTTCTGTGCATGCTGGCTGTCATTGACCTGGTTC
TGTCTACTTCTACTATGCCCAAACTTCTGGCGATTTTCTGGTTTGGTGCTGGCCACATTGGCCTGGATGC
CTGCTTATGCCAAATGTTTCTTATCCATTGCTTTGCTACTGTTGAGTCGGGCATTTTCCTTGCCATGGCT
TTTGACCGCTATGTAGCCATCTGCAATCCACTGCGTCACAGCATGGTGCTCACTCACACATTGGTGGGTC
GTTTGGGGCTGGCTGCCGTCCTCAGAGGAGTTCTTTACATTGGACCCCTACCACTTATGATCCGCCTGCG
GTTGCCTCTTTACAAAACCCGAGTCATCTCCCATTCCTACTGTGAGCACATGGCTGTGGTTGCCTTGACC
TGTGGTGACAGCAGAGTTAACAATGTCTATGGCTTGAGCATTGGCTTTCTGGTGTTGATCCTGGATTCAG
CGGCCATTGCTGCCTCCTATGTGATGATTTTCAGGGCTGTGATGGGGGCTGGCCACTCCCGAGGCTAAAA
CTTAAAAGCTCTGGGGAC
